>Addgene plasmid #51764 | lentiCRISPR - EGFP sgRNA 5 | depositor full sequence | sequence record 79386 | lentiCRISPR - EGFP sgRNA 5 sequence 11589 bps
TTAATGTAGTCTTATGCAATACTCTTGTAGTCTTGCAACATGGTAACGATGAGTTAGCAACATGCCTTAC
AAGGAGAGAAAAAGCACCGTGCATGCCGATTGGTGGAAGTAAGGTGGTACGATCGTGCCTTATTAGGAAG
GCAACAGACGGGTCTGACATGGATTGGACGAACCACTGAATTGCCGCATTGCAGAGATATTGTATTTAAG
TGCCTAGCTCGATACATAAACGGGTCTCTCTGGTTAGACCAGATCTGAGCCTGGGAGCTCTCTGGCTAAC
TAGGGAACCCACTGCTTAAGCCTCAATAAAGCTTGCCTTGAGTGCTTCAAGTAGTGTGTGCCCGTCTGTT
GTGTGACTCTGGTAACTAGAGATCCCTCAGACCCTTTTAGTCAGTGTGGAAAATCTCTAGCAGTGGCGCC
CGAACAGGGACTTGAAAGCGAAAGGGAAACCAGAGGAGCTCTCTCGACGCAGGACTCGGCTTGCTGAAGC
GCGCACGGCAAGAGGCGAGGGGCGGCGACTGGTGAGTACGCCAAAAATTTTGACTAGCGGAGGCTAGAAG
GAGAGAGATGGGTGCGAGAGCGTCAGTATTAAGCGGGGGAGAATTAGATCGCGATGGGAAAAAATTCGGT
TAAGGCCAGGGGGAAAGAAAAAATATAAATTAAAACATATAGTATGGGCAAGCAGGGAGCTAGAACGATT
CGCAGTTAATCCTGGCCTGTTAGAAACATCAGAAGGCTGTAGACAAATACTGGGACAGCTACAACCATCC
CTTCAGACAGGATCAGAAGAACTTAGATCATTATATAATACAGTAGCAACCCTCTATTGTGTGCATCAAA
GGATAGAGATAAAAGACACCAAGGAAGCTTTAGACAAGATAGAGGAAGAGCAAAACAAAAGTAAGACCAC
CGCACAGCAAGCGGCCGCTGATCTTCAGACCTGGAGGAGGAGATATGAGGGACAATTGGAGAAGTGAATT
ATATAAATATAAAGTAGTAAAAATTGAACCATTAGGAGTAGCACCCACCAAGGCAAAGAGAAGAGTGGTG
CAGAGAGAAAAAAGAGCAGTGGGAATAGGAGCTTTGTTCCTTGGGTTCTTGGGAGCAGCAGGAAGCACTA
TGGGCGCAGCGTCAATGACGCTGACGGTACAGGCCAGACAATTATTGTCTGGTATAGTGCAGCAGCAGAA
CAATTTGCTGAGGGCTATTGAGGCGCAACAGCATCTGTTGCAACTCACAGTCTGGGGCATCAAGCAGCTC
CAGGCAAGAATCCTGGCTGTGGAAAGATACCTAAAGGATCAACAGCTCCTGGGGATTTGGGGTTGCTCTG
GAAAACTCATTTGCACCACTGCTGTGCCTTGGAATGCTAGTTGGAGTAATAAATCTCTGGAACAGATTTG
GAATCACACGACCTGGATGGAGTGGGACAGAGAAATTAACAATTACACAAGCTTAATACACTCCTTAATT
GAAGAATCGCAAAACCAGCAAGAAAAGAATGAACAAGAATTATTGGAATTAGATAAATGGGCAAGTTTGT
GGAATTGGTTTAACATAACAAATTGGCTGTGGTATATAAAATTATTCATAATGATAGTAGGAGGCTTGGT
AGGTTTAAGAATAGTTTTTGCTGTACTTTCTATAGTGAATAGAGTTAGGCAGGGATATTCACCATTATCG
TTTCAGACCCACCTCCCAACCCCGAGGGGACCCAGAGAGGGCCTATTTCCCATGATTCCTTCATATTTGC
ATATACGATACAAGGCTGTTAGAGAGATAATTAGAATTAATTTGACTGTAAACACAAAGATATTAGTACA
AAATACGTGACGTAGAAAGTAATAATTTCTTGGGTAGTTTGCAGTTTTAAAATTATGTTTTAAAATGGAC
TATCATATGCTTACCGTAACTTGAAAGTATTTCGATTTCTTGGCTTTATATATCTTGTGGAAAGGACGAA
ACACCGAAGTTCGAGGGCGACACCCGTTTTAGAGCTAGAAATAGCAAGTTAAAATAAGGCTAGTCCGTTA
TCAACTTGAAAAAGTGGCACCGAGTCGGTGCTTTTTTGAATTCTAGATCTTGAGACAAATGGCAGTATTC
ATCCACAATTTTAAAAGAAAAGGGGGGATTGGGGGGTACAGTGCAGGGGAAAGAATAGTAGACATAATAG
CAACAGACATACAAACTAAAGAATTACAAAAACAAATTACAAAAATTCAAAATTTTCGGGTTTATTACAG
GGACAGCAGAGATCCACTTTGGCGCCGGCTCGAGTGGCTCCGGTGCCCGTCAGTGGGCAGAGCGCACATC
GCCCACAGTCCCCGAGAAGTTGGGGGGAGGGGTCGGCAATTGAACCGGTGCCTAGAGAAGGTGGCGCGGG
GTAAACTGGGAAAGTGATGTCGTGTACTGGCTCCGCCTTTTTCCCGAGGGTGGGGGAGAACCGTATATAA
GTGCAGTAGTCGCCGTGAACGTTCTTTTTCGCAACGGGTTTGCCGCCAGAACACAGGTGTCGTGACGCGG
GATCCGCCACCATGGATTACAAAGACGATGACGATAAGATGGCCCCAAAGAAGAAGCGGAAGGTCGGTAT
CCACGGAGTCCCAGCAGCCGACAAGAAGTACAGCATCGGCCTGGACATCGGCACCAACTCTGTGGGCTGG
GCCGTGATCACCGACGAGTACAAGGTGCCCAGCAAGAAATTCAAGGTGCTGGGCAACACCGACCGGCACA
GCATCAAGAAGAACCTGATCGGAGCCCTGCTGTTCGACAGCGGCGAAACAGCCGAGGCCACCCGGCTGAA
GAGAACCGCCAGAAGAAGATACACCAGACGGAAGAACCGGATCTGCTATCTGCAAGAGATCTTCAGCAAC
GAGATGGCCAAGGTGGACGACAGCTTCTTCCACAGACTGGAAGAGTCCTTCCTGGTGGAAGAGGATAAGA
AGCACGAGCGGCACCCCATCTTCGGCAACATCGTGGACGAGGTGGCCTACCACGAGAAGTACCCCACCAT
CTACCACCTGAGAAAGAAACTGGTGGACAGCACCGACAAGGCCGACCTGCGGCTGATCTATCTGGCCCTG
GCCCACATGATCAAGTTCCGGGGCCACTTCCTGATCGAGGGCGACCTGAACCCCGACAACAGCGACGTGG
ACAAGCTGTTCATCCAGCTGGTGCAGACCTACAACCAGCTGTTCGAGGAAAACCCCATCAACGCCAGCGG
CGTGGACGCCAAGGCCATCCTGTCTGCCAGACTGAGCAAGAGCAGACGGCTGGAAAATCTGATCGCCCAG
CTGCCCGGCGAGAAGAAGAATGGCCTGTTCGGCAACCTGATTGCCCTGAGCCTGGGCCTGACCCCCAACT
TCAAGAGCAACTTCGACCTGGCCGAGGATGCCAAACTGCAGCTGAGCAAGGACACCTACGACGACGACCT
GGACAACCTGCTGGCCCAGATCGGCGACCAGTACGCCGACCTGTTTCTGGCCGCCAAGAACCTGTCCGAC
GCCATCCTGCTGAGCGACATCCTGAGAGTGAACACCGAGATCACCAAGGCCCCCCTGAGCGCCTCTATGA
TCAAGAGATACGACGAGCACCACCAGGACCTGACCCTGCTGAAAGCTCTCGTGCGGCAGCAGCTGCCTGA
GAAGTACAAAGAGATTTTCTTCGACCAGAGCAAGAACGGCTACGCCGGCTACATTGACGGCGGAGCCAGC
CAGGAAGAGTTCTACAAGTTCATCAAGCCCATCCTGGAAAAGATGGACGGCACCGAGGAACTGCTCGTGA
AGCTGAACAGAGAGGACCTGCTGCGGAAGCAGCGGACCTTCGACAACGGCAGCATCCCCCACCAGATCCA
CCTGGGAGAGCTGCACGCCATTCTGCGGCGGCAGGAAGATTTTTACCCATTCCTGAAGGACAACCGGGAA
AAGATCGAGAAGATCCTGACCTTCCGCATCCCCTACTACGTGGGCCCTCTGGCCAGGGGAAACAGCAGAT
TCGCCTGGATGACCAGAAAGAGCGAGGAAACCATCACCCCCTGGAACTTCGAGGAAGTGGTGGACAAGGG
CGCTTCCGCCCAGAGCTTCATCGAGCGGATGACCAACTTCGATAAGAACCTGCCCAACGAGAAGGTGCTG
CCCAAGCACAGCCTGCTGTACGAGTACTTCACCGTGTATAACGAGCTGACCAAAGTGAAATACGTGACCG
AGGGAATGAGAAAGCCCGCCTTCCTGAGCGGCGAGCAGAAAAAGGCCATCGTGGACCTGCTGTTCAAGAC
CAACCGGAAAGTGACCGTGAAGCAGCTGAAAGAGGACTACTTCAAGAAAATCGAGTGCTTCGACTCCGTG
GAAATCTCCGGCGTGGAAGATCGGTTCAACGCCTCCCTGGGCACATACCACGATCTGCTGAAAATTATCA
AGGACAAGGACTTCCTGGACAATGAGGAAAACGAGGACATTCTGGAAGATATCGTGCTGACCCTGACACT
GTTTGAGGACAGAGAGATGATCGAGGAACGGCTGAAAACCTATGCCCACCTGTTCGACGACAAAGTGATG
AAGCAGCTGAAGCGGCGGAGATACACCGGCTGGGGCAGGCTGAGCCGGAAGCTGATCAACGGCATCCGGG
ACAAGCAGTCCGGCAAGACAATCCTGGATTTCCTGAAGTCCGACGGCTTCGCCAACAGAAACTTCATGCA
GCTGATCCACGACGACAGCCTGACCTTTAAAGAGGACATCCAGAAAGCCCAGGTGTCCGGCCAGGGCGAT
AGCCTGCACGAGCACATTGCCAATCTGGCCGGCAGCCCCGCCATTAAGAAGGGCATCCTGCAGACAGTGA
AGGTGGTGGACGAGCTCGTGAAAGTGATGGGCCGGCACAAGCCCGAGAACATCGTGATCGAAATGGCCAG
AGAGAACCAGACCACCCAGAAGGGACAGAAGAACAGCCGCGAGAGAATGAAGCGGATCGAAGAGGGCATC
AAAGAGCTGGGCAGCCAGATCCTGAAAGAACACCCCGTGGAAAACACCCAGCTGCAGAACGAGAAGCTGT
ACCTGTACTACCTGCAGAATGGGCGGGATATGTACGTGGACCAGGAACTGGACATCAACCGGCTGTCCGA
CTACGATGTGGACCATATCGTGCCTCAGAGCTTTCTGAAGGACGACTCCATCGACAACAAGGTGCTGACC
AGAAGCGACAAGAACCGGGGCAAGAGCGACAACGTGCCCTCCGAAGAGGTCGTGAAGAAGATGAAGAACT
ACTGGCGGCAGCTGCTGAACGCCAAGCTGATTACCCAGAGAAAGTTCGACAATCTGACCAAGGCCGAGAG
AGGCGGCCTGAGCGAACTGGATAAGGCCGGCTTCATCAAGAGACAGCTGGTGGAAACCCGGCAGATCACA
AAGCACGTGGCACAGATCCTGGACTCCCGGATGAACACTAAGTACGACGAGAATGACAAGCTGATCCGGG
AAGTGAAAGTGATCACCCTGAAGTCCAAGCTGGTGTCCGATTTCCGGAAGGATTTCCAGTTTTACAAAGT
GCGCGAGATCAACAACTACCACCACGCCCACGACGCCTACCTGAACGCCGTCGTGGGAACCGCCCTGATC
AAAAAGTACCCTAAGCTGGAAAGCGAGTTCGTGTACGGCGACTACAAGGTGTACGACGTGCGGAAGATGA
TCGCCAAGAGCGAGCAGGAAATCGGCAAGGCTACCGCCAAGTACTTCTTCTACAGCAACATCATGAACTT
TTTCAAGACCGAGATTACCCTGGCCAACGGCGAGATCCGGAAGCGGCCTCTGATCGAGACAAACGGCGAA
ACCGGGGAGATCGTGTGGGATAAGGGCCGGGATTTTGCCACCGTGCGGAAAGTGCTGAGCATGCCCCAAG
TGAATATCGTGAAAAAGACCGAGGTGCAGACAGGCGGCTTCAGCAAAGAGTCTATCCTGCCCAAGAGGAA
CAGCGATAAGCTGATCGCCAGAAAGAAGGACTGGGACCCTAAGAAGTACGGCGGCTTCGACAGCCCCACC
GTGGCCTATTCTGTGCTGGTGGTGGCCAAAGTGGAAAAGGGCAAGTCCAAGAAACTGAAGAGTGTGAAAG
AGCTGCTGGGGATCACCATCATGGAAAGAAGCAGCTTCGAGAAGAATCCCATCGACTTTCTGGAAGCCAA
GGGCTACAAAGAAGTGAAAAAGGACCTGATCATCAAGCTGCCTAAGTACTCCCTGTTCGAGCTGGAAAAC
GGCCGGAAGAGAATGCTGGCCTCTGCCGGCGAACTGCAGAAGGGAAACGAACTGGCCCTGCCCTCCAAAT
ATGTGAACTTCCTGTACCTGGCCAGCCACTATGAGAAGCTGAAGGGCTCCCCCGAGGATAATGAGCAGAA
ACAGCTGTTTGTGGAACAGCACAAGCACTACCTGGACGAGATCATCGAGCAGATCAGCGAGTTCTCCAAG
AGAGTGATCCTGGCCGACGCTAATCTGGACAAAGTGCTGTCCGCCTACAACAAGCACCGGGATAAGCCCA
TCAGAGAGCAGGCCGAGAATATCATCCACCTGTTTACCCTGACCAATCTGGGAGCCCCTGCCGCCTTCAA
GTACTTTGACACCACCATCGACCGGAAGAGGTACACCAGCACCAAAGAGGTGCTGGACGCCACCCTGATC
CACCAGAGCATCACCGGCCTGTACGAGACACGGATCGACCTGTCTCAGCTGGGAGGCGACAAGCGTCCTG
CTGCTACTAAGAAAGCTGGTCAAGCTAAGAAAAAGAAAGCTAGCGGCAGCGGCGCCACCAACTTCAGCCT
GCTGAAGCAGGCCGGCGACGTGGAGGAGAACCCCGGCCCCATGACCGAGTACAAGCCCACGGTGCGCCTC
GCCACCCGCGACGACGTCCCCAGGGCCGTACGCACCCTCGCCGCCGCGTTCGCCGACTACCCCGCCACGC
GCCACACCGTCGATCCGGACCGCCACATCGAGCGGGTCACCGAGCTGCAAGAACTCTTCCTCACGCGCGT
CGGGCTCGACATCGGCAAGGTGTGGGTCGCGGACGACGGCGCGGCCGTGGCGGTCTGGACCACGCCGGAG
AGCGTCGAAGCGGGGGCGGTGTTCGCCGAGATCGGCCCGCGCATGGCCGAGTTGAGCGGTTCCCGGCTGG
CCGCGCAGCAACAGATGGAAGGCCTCCTGGCGCCGCACCGGCCCAAGGAGCCCGCGTGGTTCCTGGCCAC
CGTCGGAGTCTCGCCCGACCACCAGGGCAAGGGTCTGGGCAGCGCCGTCGTGCTCCCCGGAGTGGAGGCG
GCCGAGCGCGCCGGGGTGCCCGCCTTCCTGGAGACCTCCGCGCCCCGCAACCTCCCCTTCTACGAGCGGC
TCGGCTTCACCGTCACCGCCGACGTCGAGGTGCCCGAAGGACCGCGCACCTGGTGCATGACCCGCAAGCC
CGGTGCCTGAACGCGTTAAGTCGACAATCAACCTCTGGATTACAAAATTTGTGAAAGATTGACTGGTATT
CTTAACTATGTTGCTCCTTTTACGCTATGTGGATACGCTGCTTTAATGCCTTTGTATCATGCTATTGCTT
CCCGTATGGCTTTCATTTTCTCCTCCTTGTATAAATCCTGGTTGCTGTCTCTTTATGAGGAGTTGTGGCC
CGTTGTCAGGCAACGTGGCGTGGTGTGCACTGTGTTTGCTGACGCAACCCCCACTGGTTGGGGCATTGCC
ACCACCTGTCAGCTCCTTTCCGGGACTTTCGCTTTCCCCCTCCCTATTGCCACGGCGGAACTCATCGCCG
CCTGCCTTGCCCGCTGCTGGACAGGGGCTCGGCTGTTGGGCACTGACAATTCCGTGGTGTTGTCGGGGAA
ATCATCGTCCTTTCCTTGGCTGCTCGCCTGTGTTGCCACCTGGATTCTGCGCGGGACGTCCTTCTGCTAC
GTCCCTTCGGCCCTCAATCCAGCGGACCTTCCTTCCCGCGGCCTGCTGCCGGCTCTGCGGCCTCTTCCGC
GTCTTCGCCTTCGCCCTCAGACGAGTCGGATCTCCCTTTGGGCCGCCTCCCCGCGTCGACTTTAAGACCA
ATGACTTACAAGGCAGCTGTAGATCTTAGCCACTTTTTAAAAGAAAAGGGGGGACTGGAAGGGCTAATTC
ACTCCCAACGAAGACAAGATCTGCTTTTTGCTTGTACTGGGTCTCTCTGGTTAGACCAGATCTGAGCCTG
GGAGCTCTCTGGCTAACTAGGGAACCCACTGCTTAAGCCTCAATAAAGCTTGCCTTGAGTGCTTCAAGTA
GTGTGTGCCCGTCTGTTGTGTGACTCTGGTAACTAGAGATCCCTCAGACCCTTTTAGTCAGTGTGGAAAA
TCTCTAGCAGTACGTATAGTAGTTCATGTCATCTTATTATTCAGTATTTATAACTTGCAAAGAAATGAAT
ATCAGAGAGTGAGAGGAACTTGTTTATTGCAGCTTATAATGGTTACAAATAAAGCAATAGCATCACAAAT
TTCACAAATAAAGCATTTTTTTCACTGCATTCTAGTTGTGGTTTGTCCAAACTCATCAATGTATCTTATC
ATGTCTGGCTCTAGCTATCCCGCCCCTAACTCCGCCCATCCCGCCCCTAACTCCGCCCAGTTCCGCCCAT
TCTCCGCCCCATGGCTGACTAATTTTTTTTATTTATGCAGAGGCCGAGGCCGCCTCGGCCTCTGAGCTAT
TCCAGAAGTAGTGAGGAGGCTTTTTTGGAGGCCTAGGGACGTACCCAATTCGCCCTATAGTGAGTCGTAT
TACGCGCGCTCACTGGCCGTCGTTTTACAACGTCGTGACTGGGAAAACCCTGGCGTTACCCAACTTAATC
GCCTTGCAGCACATCCCCCTTTCGCCAGCTGGCGTAATAGCGAAGAGGCCCGCACCGATCGCCCTTCCCA
ACAGTTGCGCAGCCTGAATGGCGAATGGG
[124 nt withheld, positions 8920-9043]
C
[91 nt withheld, positions 9045-9135]
A
[49 nt withheld, positions 9137-9185]
CCTTTGACGTTGGAGTCCACGTTCTTT
[37 nt withheld, positions 9213-9249]
ACCCTATCTCGGTCTATTCTTTTGATTTATAAGGGATTTTGCCGATTTCGGCCTATTGGTTAAAAAATGA
GCTGATTTAACAAAAATTTAACGCGAATTTTAACAAAATATTAACGCTTACAATTTAGGTGGCACTTTTC
GGGGAAATGTGCGCGGAACCCCTATTTGTTTATTTTTCTAAATACATTCAAATATGTATCCGCTCATGAG
ACAATAACCCTGATAAATGCTTCAATAATATTGAAAAAGGAAGAGTATGAGTATTCAACATTTCCGTGTC
GCCCTTATTCCCTTTTTTGCGGCATTTTGCCTTCCTGTTTTTGCTCACCCAGAAACGCTGGTGAAAGTAA
AAGATGCTGAAGATCAGTTGGGTGCACGAGTGGGTTACATCGAACTGGATCTCAACAGCGGTAAGATCCT
TGAGAGTTTTCGCCCCGAAGAACGTTTTCCAATGATGAGCACTTTTAAAGTTCTGCTATGTGGCGCGGTA
TTATCCCGTATTGACGCCGGGCAAGAGCAACTCGGTCGCCGCATACACTATTCTCAGAATGACTTGGTTG
AGTACTCACCAGTCACAGAAAAGCATCTTACGGATGGCATGACAGTAAGAGAATTATGCAGTGCTGCCAT
AACCATGAGTGATAACACTGCGGCCAACTTACTTCTGACAACGATCGGAGGACCGAAGGAGCTAACCGCT
TTTTTGCACAACATGGGGGATCATGTAACTCGCCTTGATCGTTGGGAACCGGAGCTGAATGAAGCCATAC
CAAACGACGAGCGTGACACCACGATGCCTGTAGCAATGGCAACAACGTTGCGCAAACTATTAACTGGCGA
ACTACTTACTCTAGCTTCCCGGCAACAATTAATAGACTGGATGGAGGCGGATAAAGTTGCAGGACCACTT
CTGCGCTCGGCCCTTCCGGCTGGCTGGTTTATTGCTGATAAATCTGGAGCCGGTGAGCGTGGGTCTCGCG
GTATCATTGCAGCACTGGGGCCAGATGGTAAGCCCTCCCGTATCGTAGTTATCTACACGACGGGGAGTCA
GGCAACTATGGATGAACGAAATAGACAGATCGCTGAGATAGGTGCCTCACTGATTAAGCATTGGTAACTG
TCAGACCAAGTTTACTCATATATACTTTAGATTGATTTAAAACTTCATTTTTAATTTAAAAGGATCTAGG
TGAAGATCCTTTTTGATAATCTCATGACCAAAATCCCTTAACGTGAGTTTTCGTTCCACTGAGCGTCAGA
CCCCGTAGAAAAGATCAAAGGATCTTCTTGAGATCCTTTTTTTCTGCGCGTAATCTGCTGCTTGCAAACA
AAAAAACCACCGCTACCAGCGGTGGTTTGTTTGCCGGATCAAGAGCTACCAACTCTTTTTCCGAAGGTAA
CTGGCTTCAGCAGAGCGCAGATACCAAATACTGTTCTTCTAGTGTAGCCGTAGTTAGGCCACCACTTCAA
GAACTCTGTAGCACCGCCTACATACCTCGCTCTGCTAATCCTGTTACCAGTGGCTGCTGCCAGTGGCGAT
AAGTCGTGTCTTACCGGGTTGGACTCAAGACGATAGTTACCGGATAAGGCGCAGCGGTCGGGCTGAACGG
GGGGTTCGTGCACACAGCCCAGCTTGGAGCGAACGACCTACACCGAACTGAGATACCTACAGCGTGAGCT
ATGAGAAAGCGCCACGCTTCCCGAAGGGAGAAAGGCGGACAGGTATCCGGTAAGCGGCAGGGTCGGAACA
GGAGAGCGCACGAGGGAGCTTCCAGGGGGAAACGCCTGGTATCTTTATAGTCCTGTCGGGTTTCGCCACC
TCTGACTTGAGCGTCGATTTTTGTGATGCTCGTCAGGGGGGCGGAGCCTATGGAAAAACGCCAGCAACGC
GGCCTTTTTACGGTTCCTGGCCTTTTGCTGGCCTTTTGCTCACATGTTCTTTCCTGCGTTATCCCCTGAT
TCTGTGGATAACCGTATTACCGCCTTTGAGTGAGCTGATACCGCTCGCCGCAGCCGAACGACCGAGCGCA
GCGAGTCAGTGAGCGAGGAAGCGGAAGAGCGCCCAATACGCAAACCGCCTCTCCCCGCGCGTTGGCCGAT
TCATTAATGCAGCTGGCACGACAGGTTTCCCGACTGGAAAGCGGGCAGTGAGCGCAACGCAATTAATGTG
AGTTAGCTCACTCATTAGGCACCCCAGGCTTTACACTTTATGCTTCCGGCTCGTATGTTGTGTGGAATTG
TGAGCGGATAACAATTTCACACAGGAAACAGCTATGACCATGATTACGCCAAGCGCGCAATTAACCCTCA
CTAAAGGGAACAAAAGCTGGAGCTGCAAGC
Features (pLannotate 1.2.2; 30 found; start..end, strand, type, name):
      5..231     +  promoter       RSV promoter: Rous sarcoma virus enhancer/promoter
    232..412     +  LTR            5' LTR (truncated): truncated 5' long terminal repeat (LTR) from HIV-1
    459..584     +  misc_feature   HIV-1 Ψ: packaging signal of human immunodeficiency virus type 1
    568..931     +  CDS            HIV-1 gag (fragment): gag protein from human immunodeficiency virus 1; gag
   1077..1310    +  misc_feature   RRE: The Rev response element (RRE) of HIV-1 allows for Rev-dependent mRNA export from the nucleus to the cytoplasm.
   1687..1713    +  CDS            Rev (fragment): human immunodeficiency virus 1 (HIV-1) Rev protein; rev; enhances nuclear export of unspliced and incompletely spliced viral mRNAs
   1717..1957    +  promoter       U6 promoter: RNA polymerase III promoter for human U6 snRNA
   1966..1985    +  CDS            VN155(I152L) (fragment): improved N-terminal fragment of mVenus for use in bimolecular fluorescence complementation (BiFC) (Kodama and Hu, 2010)
   1986..2061    +  misc_RNA       gRNA scaffold: guide RNA scaffold for the Streptococcus pyogenes CRISPR/Cas9 system
   2109..2226    +  misc_feature   cPPT/CTS: central polypurine tract and central termination sequence of HIV-1
   2295..2506    +  promoter       EF-1α core promoter: core promoter for human elongation factor EF-1α
   2610..4325    +  CDS            Cas9(N): N-terminal portion of Streptococcus pyogenes Cas9 (Zetsche et al., 2015)
   4212..6710    +  CDS            Cas9(C): C-terminal portion of Streptococcus pyogenes Cas9 (Zetsche et al., 2015)
   6831..7430    +  CDS            PuroR (fragment): puromycin N-acetyltransferase; pac from Streptomyces; confers resistance to puromycin
   7446..8034    +  misc_feature   WPRE: woodchuck hepatitis virus posttranscriptional regulatory element
   8085..8104    +  misc_feature   cPPT/CTS (fragment): central polypurine tract and central termination sequence of HIV-1
   8106..8339    +  LTR            3' LTR (ΔU3): self-inactivating 3' long terminal repeat (LTR) from HIV-1
   8417..8538    +  polyA_signal   SV40 poly(A) signal: SV40 polyadenylation signal
   8578..8713    +  rep_origin     SV40 ori: SV40 origin of replication
   8734..8752    -  promoter       T7 promoter: promoter for bacteriophage T7 RNA polymerase
   8760..8915    +  CDS            lacZα (fragment): LacZα fragment of β-galactosidase; lacZ fragment
   8920..9348    +  rep_origin     f1 ori (sequence partly withheld): f1 bacteriophage origin of replication; arrow indicates direction of (+) strand synthesis
   9401..9505    +  promoter       AmpR promoter: bla
   9506..10366   +  CDS            AmpR: β-lactamase; bla; confers resistance to ampicillin, carbenicillin, and related antibiotics
  10537..11125   +  rep_origin     ori: high-copy-number ColE1/pMB1/pBR322/pUC origin of replication
  11308..11400   +  CDS            lacI (fragment): lac repressor; lacI; The lac repressor binds to the lac operator to inhibit transcription in E. coli. This inhibition can be relieved by adding lactose or isopropyl-β-D-thiogalactopyranoside (IPTG).
  11413..11434   +  protein_bind   CAP binding site: CAP binding activates transcription in the presence of cAMP. E. coli catabolite activator protein
  11449..11479   +  promoter       lac promoter: promoter for the E. coli lac operon
  11483..11505   +  protein_bind   lac operator (fragment): The lac repressor binds to the lac operator to inhibit transcription in E. coli. This inhibition can be relieved by adding lactose or isopropyl-β-D-thiogalactopyranoside (IPTG). lac repressor encoded by lacI
  11548..11566   +  promoter       T3 promoter: promoter for bacteriophage T3 RNA polymerase
