[The description below was written by a language model from this plasmid's Addgene catalogue record and pLannotate feature annotations shown in this document.]
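Description:
lentiCRISPR - EGFP sgRNA 5 is an 11.6 kb single-vector lentiviral CRISPR plasmid built on the lentiCRISPR (pXPR_001) backbone. It is a third-generation-style, self-inactivating HIV-1 transfer vector. An RSV promoter fused to a truncated 5' LTR drives genomic RNA production in packaging cells, followed by the Ψ packaging signal with a gag fragment, the RRE for Rev-dependent nuclear export, a cPPT/CTS, a WPRE to boost transcript expression, and a ΔU3 3' LTR. In bacteria it is maintained by a high-copy ColE1/pUC origin with ampicillin resistance. An f1 ori, an SV40 ori and poly(A) signal, and lac/T7/T3 remnants are also present in the backbone. Because of the repeated LTRs, the record advises propagating it only in RecA-deficient strains.

The payload has two expression units. A human U6 Pol III promoter transcribes a chimeric sgRNA made of a 20-nt EGFP-targeting spacer joined to the S. pyogenes guide RNA scaffold. The short "VN155" hit in the feature table is simply this spacer matching a GFP-family coding sequence. Downstream, the EFS (EF-1α core) promoter drives human codon-optimized S. pyogenes Cas9, which the annotation software splits into overlapping N- and C-terminal portions, together with puromycin N-acetyltransferase for selecting transduced mammalian cells. The record states that both are expressed from EFS, but it does not annotate the element linking the two coding sequences.

It is one of six EGFP-targeting lentiCRISPRs used to demonstrate knockout of EGFP fluorescence alongside genome-scale knockout screening in human cells. The BsmBI Type IIS cloning site was destroyed when the guide was inserted, so new guides should be cloned into the parental backbone instead.
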