Addgene plasmid #51764: lentiCRISPR - EGFP sgRNA 5
Purpose: Expresses human codon-optimized Cas9 protein and puromycin resistance from EFS promoter and an EGFP targeting synthetic single-guide RNA (sgRNA) element from U6 promoter. Lentiviral backbone.
Depositing lab: Feng Zhang. Depositing organization: Broad Institute. Publication: Genome-scale CRISPR-Cas9 knockout screening in human cells. Shalem O, Sanjana NE, Hartenian E, Shi X, Scott DA, Mikkelsen TS, Heckl D, Ebert BL, Root DE, Doench JG, Zhang F. Science. 2014 Jan 3;343(6166):84-7. doi: 10.1126/science.1247005. Epub 2013 Dec 12. PubMed 24336571.
Backbone
  Vector backbone: lentiCRISPR (pXPR_001), Addgene plasmid #49535
  Backbone manufacturer: Zhang lab
  Vector type: Lentiviral, CRISPR
  Selectable markers: Puromycin
Growth in bacteria
  Bacterial resistance: Ampicillin, 100 μg/mL
  Growth temperature: 37°C
  Growth strain: Stbl3
  Growth instructions: Use SapI digest to check for unwanted recombination of lentiviral plasmid. Only amplify in RecA- bacteria (eg. Stbl3).
  Copy number: High Copy
Gene/Insert 1
  Gene/Insert name: Cas9 (alt name: S. pyogenes CRISPR-Cas9)
  Species: Synthetic
  Insert size (bp): 4200
  Promoter: EFS
  Cloning method: Restriction Enzyme; 5′ cloning site BamHI (not destroyed); 3′ cloning site NheI (not destroyed)
  Sequencing primers: 5′ GGTACAGTGCAGGGGAAAGA; 3′ TGCCCTCCAAATATGTGAACT
Gene/Insert 2
  Gene/Insert name: Puromycin resistance (alt names: puromycin N-acetyl-transferase; PAC)
  Insert size (bp): 600
  Promoter: EFS
  Cloning method: Restriction Enzyme; 5′ cloning site NheI (not destroyed); 3′ cloning site MluI (not destroyed)
  Sequencing primers: 5′ TGCTGCTACTAAGAAAGCTGGTC
Gene/Insert 3
  Gene/Insert name: EGFP sgRNA 5 (alt name: EGFP targeting RNA element #5 (with +85 chimeric RNA))
  Species: Synthetic
  Insert size (bp): 96
  Promoter: U6
  Cloning method: Restriction Enzyme; 5′ cloning site BsmBI (destroyed during cloning); 3′ cloning site BsmBI (destroyed during cloning)
  Sequencing primers: 5′ #140 hU6-F
Terms and licenses: Academic/Nonprofit Terms; Industry Terms: Not Available to Industry
Depositor comments: gRNA target sequence GAAGTTCGAGGGCGACACCC These six EGFP-targeting lentiCRISPRs have EGFP-targeting sgRNAs cloned into the lentiCRISPR backbone plasmid (Addgene plasmid 49535) and are used in Fig 1B of Shalem*, Sanjana* et al (2014). If you want to clone your own targeting sequences, please use the lentiCRISPR backbone plasmid (Addgene plasmid 49535), as the sgRNA Type IIs cloning site is not present in these plasmids. Special note from the Zhang lab: We are constantly improving our CRISPR reagents. Please check https://zlab.bio/ for the most up-to-date information.
How to cite: lentiCRISPR - EGFP sgRNA 5 was a gift from Feng Zhang (Addgene plasmid # 51764 ; http://n2t.net/addgene:51764 ; RRID:Addgene_51764)
