>Addgene plasmid #51764 | lentiCRISPR - EGFP sgRNA 5 | depositor partial sequence | sequence record 79385 | sgRNA 5
GAAGTTCGAGGGCGACACCC
