>Addgene plasmid #51764 | lentiCRISPR - EGFP sgRNA 5 | addgene partial sequence | sequence record 80639 | hU6-F 5'-GAGGGCCTATTTCCCATGATT-3'
TACGATACAAGGCTGTTAGAGAGATAATTAGAATTAATTTGACTGTAAACACAAAGATATTAGTACAAAA
TACGTGACGTAGAAAGTAATAATTTCTTGGGTAGTTTGCAGTTTTAAAATTATGTTTTAAAATGGACTAT
CATATGCTTACCGTAACTTGAAAGTATTTCGATTTCTTGGCTTTATATATCTTGTGGAAAGGACGAAACA
CCGAAGTTCGAGGGCGACACCCGTTTTAGAGCTAGAAATAGCAAGTTAAAATAAGGCTAGTCCGTTATCA
ACTTGAAAAAGTGGCACCGAGTCGGTGCTTTTTTGAATTCTAGATCTTGAGACAAATGGCAGTATTCATC
CACAATTTTAAAAGAAAAGGGGGGATTGGGGGGTACAGTGCAGGGGAAAGAATAGTAGACATAATAGCAA
CAGACATACAAACTAAAGAATTACAAAAACAAATTACAAAAATTCAAAATTTTCGGGTTTATTACAGGGA
CAGCAGAGATCCACTTTGGCGCCGGCTCGAGTGGCTCCGGTGCCCGTCAGTGGGCAGAGCGCACATCGCC
CACAGTCCCCGAGAAGTTGGGGGGAGGGGTCGGCAATTGAACCGGTGCCTAGAGAAGGTGGCGCGGGGTA
AACTGGGAAAGTGATGTCGTGTACTGGCTCCGCCTTTTTCCCGAGGGTGGGGGAGAACCGTATATAAGTG
CAGTAGTCGCCGTGAACGTTCTTTTTCGCAACGGGTTTGCCGCCAGAACACAGGTGTCGTGACGCGGGAT
CCGCCACCATGGATTACAAAGACGATGACGATAAGATGGCCCCAAAGAAGAAGCGGAAGGTCGGTATCCA
CGGAGTCCCAGCAGCCGACAAGAAGTACAGCATCGGCCTGGACATCGGCACCAACTCTGTGGGCTGGGCC
GTGATCACCGACGAGTACAAGGTGCCCAGCAAGAAATTCAAGGTGCTGGGCAA
