>Addgene plasmid #51764 | lentiCRISPR - EGFP sgRNA 5 | addgene partial sequence | sequence record 81002 | hSpCas9-R1 5'-CGCTCGTGCTTCTTATCCTC-3'
TCTTCCAGTCTGTGGAAGAAGCTGTCGTCCACCTTGGCCATCTCGTTGCTGAAGATCTCTTGCAGATAGC
AGATCCGGTTCTTCCGTCTGGTGTATCTTCTTCTGGCGGTTCTCTTCAGCCGGGTGGCCTCGGCTGTTTC
GCCGCTGTCGAACAGCAGGGCTCCGATCAGGTTCTTCTTGATGCTGTGCCGGTCGGTGTTGCCCAGCACC
TTGAATTTCTTGCTGGGCACCTTGTACTCGTCGGTGATCACGGCCCAGCCCACAGAGTTGGTGCCGATGT
CCAGGCCGATGCTGTACTTCTTGTCGGCTGCTGGGACTCCGTGGATACCGACCTTCCGCTTCTTCTTTGG
GGCCATCTTATCGTCATCGTCTTTGTAATCCATGGTGGCGGATCCCGCGTCACGACACCTGTGTTCTGGC
GGCAAACCCGTTGCGAAAAAGAACGTTCACGGCGACTACTGCACTTATATACGGTTCTCCCCCACCCTCG
GGAAAAAGGCGGAGCCAGTACACGACATCACTTTCCCAGTTTACCCCGCGCCACCTTCTCTAGGCACCGG
TTCAATTGCCGACCCCTCCCCCCAACTTCTCGGGGACTGTGGGCGATGTGCGCTCTGCCCACTGACGGGC
ACCGGAGCCACTCGAGCCGGCGCCAAAGTGGATCTCTGCTGTCCCTGTAATAAACCCGAAAATTTTGAAT
TTTTGTAATTTGTTTTTGTAATTCTTTAGTTTGTATGTCTGTTGCTATTATGTCTACTATTCTTTCCCCT
GCACTGTACCCCCCAATCCCCCCTTTTCTTTTAAAATTGTGGATGAATACTGCCATTTGTCTCAAGATCT
AGAATTCAAAAAAGCACCGACTCGGTGCCACTTTTTCAAGTTGATAACGGACTAGCCTTATTTTAACTTG
CTATTTCTAGCTCTAAAACGGGTGTCGCCCTCGAACTTCGGTGTTTCGTCCTTTCCACAAGATATATAAA
GCCAAGAAATCGAAATACTTTCAAGTTACGGT
