>Addgene plasmid #51764 | lentiCRISPR - EGFP sgRNA 5 | addgene partial sequence | sequence record 81003 | puro-variant-R 5'-gtgggcttgtactcggtcat-3'
GTCGCCGGCCTGCTTCAGCAGGCTGAAGTTGGTGGCGCCGCTGCCGCTAGCTTTCTTTTTCTTAGCTTGA
CCAGCTTTCTTAGTAGCAGCAGGACGCTTGTCGCCTCCCAGCTGAGACAGGTCGATCCGTGTCTCGTACA
GGCCGGTGATGCTCTGGTGGATCAGGGTGGCGTCCAGCACCTCTTTGGTGCTGGTGTACCTCTTCCGGTC
GATGGTGGTGTCAAAGTACTTGAAGGCGGCAGGGGCTCCCAGATTGGTCAGGGTAAACAGGTGGATGATA
TTCTCGGCCTGCTCTCTGATGGGCTTATCCCGGTGCTTGTTGTAGGCGGACAGCACTTTGTCCAGATTAG
CGTCGGCCAGGATCACTCTCTTGGAGAACTCGCTGATCTGCTCGATGATCTCGTCCAGGTAGTGCTTGTG
CTGTTCCACAAACAGCTGTTTCTGCTCATTATCCTCGGGGGAGCCCTTCAGCTTCTCATAGTGGCTGGCC
AGGTACAGGAAGTTCACATATTTGGAGGGCAGGGCCAGTTCGTTTCCCTTCTGCAGTTCGCCGGCAGAGG
CCAGCATTCTCTTCCGGCCGTTTTCCAGCTCGAACAGGGAGTACTTAGGCAGCTTGATGATCAGGTCCTT
TTTCACTTCTTTGTAGCCCTTGGCTTCCAGAAAGTCGATGGGATTCTTCTCGAAGCTGCTTCTTTCCATG
ATGGTGATCCCCAGCAGCTCTTTCACACTCTTCAGTTTCTTGGACTTGCCCTTTTCCACTTTGGCCACCA
CCAGCACAGAATAGGCCACGGTGGGGCTGTCGAAGCCGCCGTACTTCTTAGGGTCCCAGTCCTTCTTTCT
GGCGATCAGCTTATCGCTGTTCCTCTTGGGCAGGATAGACTCTTTGCTGAAGCCGCCTGTCTGCACCTCG
GTCTTTTTCACGATATTCACTTGGGGCATGCTCAGCACTTTCCGCACGGTGGCAAAATCCCGGCCCTTAT
CCCACACGATCTCCCCGGTTTCGCCGTTTGT
